>Addgene plasmid #229947 | pcDNA3-luxNeon | addgene full sequence | sequence record 456843 | Addgene NGS Result
ATCGGCCAACGCGCGGGGAGAGGCGGTTTGCGTATTGGGCGCTCTTCCGCTTCCTCGCTCACTGACTCGC
TGCGCTCGGTCGTTCGGCTGCGGCGAGCGGTATCAGCTCACTCAAAGGCGGTAATACGGTTATCCACAGA
ATCAGGGGATAACGCAGGAAAGAACATGTGAGCAAAAGGCCAGCAAAAGGCCAGGAACCGTAAAAAGGCC
GCGTTGCTGGCGTTTTTCCATAGGCTCCGCCCCCCTGACGAGCATCACAAAAATCGACGCTCAAGTCAGA
GGTGGCGAAACCCGACAGGACTATAAAGATACCAGGCGTTTCCCCCTGGAAGCTCCCTCGTGCGCTCTCC
TGTTCCGACCCTGCCGCTTACCGGATACCTGTCCGCCTTTCTCCCTTCGGGAAGCGTGGCGCTTTCTCAT
AGCTCACGCTGTAGGTATCTCAGTTCGGTGTAGGTCGTTCGCTCCAAGCTGGGCTGTGTGCACGAACCCC
CCGTTCAGCCCGACCGCTGCGCCTTATCCGGTAACTATCGTCTTGAGTCCAACCCGGTAAGACACGACTT
ATCGCCACTGGCAGCAGCCACTGGTAACAGGATTAGCAGAGCGAGGTATGTAGGCGGTGCTACAGAGTTC
TTGAAGTGGTGGCCTAACTACGGCTACACTAGAAGAACAGTATTTGGTATCTGCGCTCTGCTGAAGCCAG
TTACCTTCGGAAAAAGAGTTGGTAGCTCTTGATCCGGCAAACAAACCACCGCTGGTAGCGGTGGTTTTTT
TGTTTGCAAGCAGCAGATTACGCGCAGAAAAAAAGGATCTCAAGAAGATCCTTTGATCTTTTCTACGGGG
TCTGACGCTCAGTGGAACGAAAACTCACGTTAAGGGATTTTGGTCATGAGATTATCAAAAAGGATCTTCA
CCTAGATCCTTTTAAATTAAAAATGAAGTTTTAAATCAATCTAAAGTATATATGAGTAAACTTGGTCTGA
CAGTTACCAATGCTTAATCAGTGAGGCACCTATCTCAGCGATCTGTCTATTTCGTTCATCCATAGTTGCC
TGACTCCCCGTCGTGTAGATAACTACGATACGGGAGGGCTTACCATCTGGCCCCAGTGCTGCAATGATAC
CGCGAGACCCACGCTCACCGGCTCCAGATTTATCAGCAATAAACCAGCCAGCCGGAAGGGCCGAGCGCAG
AAGTGGTCCTGCAACTTTATCCGCCTCCATCCAGTCTATTAATTGTTGCCGGGAAGCTAGAGTAAGTAGT
TCGCCAGTTAATAGTTTGCGCAACGTTGTTGCCATTGCTACAGGCATCGTGGTGTCACGCTCGTCGTTTG
GTATGGCTTCATTCAGCTCCGGTTCCCAACGATCAAGGCGAGTTACATGATCCCCCATGTTGTGCAAAAA
AGCGGTTAGCTCCTTCGGTCCTCCGATCGTTGTCAGAAGTAAGTTGGCCGCAGTGTTATCACTCATGGTT
ATGGCAGCACTGCATAATTCTCTTACTGTCATGCCATCCGTAAGATGCTTTTCTGTGACTGGTGAGTACT
CAACCAAGTCATTCTGAGAATAGTGTATGCGGCGACCGAGTTGCTCTTGCCCGGCGTCAATACGGGATAA
TACCGCGCCACATAGCAGAACTTTAAAAGTGCTCATCATTGGAAAACGTTCTTCGGGGCGAAAACTCTCA
AGGATCTTACCGCTGTTGAGATCCAGTTCGATGTAACCCACTCGTGCACCCAACTGATCTTCAGCATCTT
TTACTTTCACCAGCGTTTCTGGGTGAGCAAAAACAGGAAGGCAAAATGCCGCAAAAAAGGGAATAAGGGC
GACACGGAAATGTTGAATACTCATACTCTTCCTTTTTCAATATTATTGAAGCATTTATCAGGGTTATTGT
CTCATGAGCGGATACATATTTGAATGTATTTAGAAAAATAAACAAATAGGGGTTCCGCGCACATTTCCCC
GAAAAGTGCCACCTGACGTCGACGGATCGGGAGATCTCCCGATCCCCTATGGTGCACTCTCAGTACAATC
TGCTCTGATGCCGCATAGTTAAGCCAGTATCTGCTCCCTGCTTGTGTGTTGGAGGTCGCTGAGTAGTGCG
CGAGCAAAATTTAAGCTACAACAAGGCAAGGCTTGACCGACAATTGCATGAAGAATCTGCTTAGGGTTAG
GCGTTTTGCGCTGCTTCGCGATGTACGGGCCAGATATACGCGTTGACATTGATTATTGACTAGTTATTAA
TAGTAATCAATTACGGGGTCATTAGTTCATAGCCCATATATGGAGTTCCGCGTTACATAACTTACGGTAA
ATGGCCCGCCTGGCTGACCGCCCAACGACCCCCGCCCATTGACGTCAATAATGACGTATGTTCCCATAGT
AACGCCAATAGGGACTTTCCATTGACGTCAATGGGTGGAGTATTTACGGTAAACTGCCCACTTGGCAGTA
CATCAAGTGTATCATATGCCAAGTACGCCCCCTATTGACGTCAATGACGGTAAATGGCCCGCCTGGCATT
ATGCCCAGTACATGACCTTATGGGACTTTCCTACTTGGCAGTACATCTACGTATTAGTCATCGCTATTAC
CATGGTGATGCGGTTTTGGCAGTACATCAATGGGCGTGGATAGCGGTTTGACTCACGGGGATTTCCAAGT
CTCCACCCCATTGACGTCAATGGGAGTTTGTTTTGGCACCAAAATCAACGGGACTTTCCAAAATGTCGTA
ACAACTCCGCCCCATTGACGCAAATGGGCGGTAGGCGTGTACGGTGGGAGGTCTATATAAGCAGAGCTCT
CTGGCTAACTAGAGAACCCACTGCTTACTGGCTTATCGAAATTAATACGACTCACTATAGGGAGACCCAA
GCTGGCTAGCGTTTAAACTTAAGCTTGCCGCCACCATGACCGACGAGGAGATCGCCGAGTTCGTGAAGGC
CTTCTACGAGGCCCTTGACGCTGGAGACGCTGAGACAGCTGCTGACCTGCTGTTCGGAGCCGGATGCAAG
GAGATTCACCTGTGGGACGGCACCGTGTTCACCAGCAAGGAAGGCTTCGAGACATGGTTCAAGAAGCTGC
AGAGCGCCGTGACCGGCGCCAAGAGAAAGATCGAGAGCGTGGAGATCAAGGACGGCGAGGCCGTGGTGAA
GCTGACCCTGACTGCTACATACAAGGCCACCGGCAAGAAGTTCGTCGTGGAGCTGGAGCACACCTTCACC
TTCGACAGAGAGAGGAACGAGCTGGTCGAGGTGAAGGTGACCGCCACCCCTCTGAACAGCCTGCCCGCAA
CACACGAGCTGCACATCTTCGGCAGCATCAACGGCGTGGACTTCGACATGGTGGGCCAGGGCACTGGAAA
CCCTAACGACGGCTACGAGGAGCTGAACCTGAAGTCCACCAAGGGGGACCTTCAGTTCAGCCCCTGGATC
CTGGTGCCCCACATCGGATACGGCTTCCACCAGTACCTGCCCTACCCTGACGGCATGAGCCCCTTCCAAG
CCGCTATGGTTGACGGAAGCGGCTACCAGGTGCACAGAACCATGCAGTTCGAGGACGGCGCTAGCCTGAC
CGTGAACTACAGATACACTTACGAGGGCAGCCACATCAAAGGCGAGGCCCAGGTGAAGGGCACAGGATTC
CCTGCTGACGGACCTGTGATGACCAACAGCCTCACCGCCGCTGACTGGTGTAGAAGCAAGAAGACCTACC
CCAACGACAAGACCATCATCAGCACCTTCAAGTGGAGCTACACCACCGGCAACGGCAAGAGATACAGAAG
CACCGCCAGAACAACCTACACCTTCGCCAAGCCTATGGCCGCCAACTACCTCAAGAACCAGCCCATGTAC
GTGTTCAGAAAGACCGAGCTCAAGCACAGCAAGACAGAGCTTAACTTCAAGGAGTGGCAGAAGGCCTTCA
CCGACGTGATGGGCATGGATGAGCTGTACAAGTAACTCGAGTCTAGAGGGCCCGTTTAAACCCGCTGATC
AGCCTCGACTGTGCCTTCTAGTTGCCAGCCATCTGTTGTTTGCCCCTCCCCCGTGCCTTCCTTGACCCTG
GAAGGTGCCACTCCCACTGTCCTTTCCTAATAAAATGAGGAAATTGCATCGCATTGTCTGAGTAGGTGTC
ATTCTATTCTGGGGGGTGGGGTGGGGCAGGACAGCAAGGGGGAGGATTGGGAAGACAATAGCAGGCATGC
TGGGGATGCGGTGGGCTCTATGGCTTCTGAGGCGGAAAGAACCAGCTGGGGCTCTAGGGGGTATCCCC
[124 nt withheld, positions 4269-4392]
C
[91 nt withheld, positions 4394-4484]
A
[49 nt withheld, positions 4486-4534]
CCTTTGACGTTGGAGTCCACGTTCTTT
[37 nt withheld, positions 4562-4598]
ACCCTATCTCGGTCTATTCTTTTGATTTATAAGGGATTTTGCCGATTTCGGCCTATTGGTTAAAAAATGA
GCTGATTTAACAAAAATTTAACGCGAATTAATTCTGTGGAATGTGTGTCAGTTAGGGTGTGGAAAGTCCC
CAGGCTCCCCAGCAGGCAGAAGTATGCAAAGCATGCATCTCAATTAGTCAGCAACCAGGTGTGGAAAGTC
CCCAGGCTCCCCAGCAGGCAGAAGTATGCAAAGCATGCATCTCAATTAGTCAGCAACCATAGTCCCGCCC
CTAACTCCGCCCATCCCGCCCCTAACTCCGCCCAGTTCCGCCCATTCTCCGCCCCATGGCTGACTAATTT
TTTTTATTTATGCAGAGGCCGAGGCCGCCTCTGCCTCTGAGCTATTCCAGAAGTAGTGAGGAGGCTTTTT
TGGAGGCCTAGGCTTTTGCAAAAAGCTCCCGGGAGCTTGTATATCCATTTTCGGATCTGATCAAGAGACA
GGATGAGGATCGTTTCGCATGATTGAACAAGATGGATTGCACGCAGGTTCTCCGGCCGCTTGGGTGGAGA
GGCTATTCGGCTATGACTGGGCACAACAGACAATCGGCTGCTCTGATGCCGCCGTGTTCCGGCTGTCAGC
GCAGGGGCGCCCGGTTCTTTTTGTCAAGACCGACCTGTCCGGTGCCCTGAATGAACTGCAGGACGAGGCA
GCGCGGCTATCGTGGCTGGCCACGACGGGCGTTCCTTGCGCAGCTGTGCTCGACGTTGTCACTGAAGCGG
GAAGGGACTGGCTGCTATTGGGCGAAGTGCCGGGGCAGGATCTCCTGTCATCTCACCTTGCTCCTGCCGA
GAAAGTATCCATCATGGCTGATGCAATGCGGCGGCTGCATACGCTTGATCCGGCTACCTGCCCATTCGAC
CACCAAGCGAAACATCGCATCGAGCGAGCACGTACTCGGATGGAAGCCGGTCTTGTCGATCAGGATGATC
TGGACGAAGAGCATCAGGGGCTCGCGCCAGCCGAACTGTTCGCCAGGCTCAAGGCGCGCATGCCCGACGG
CGAGGATCTCGTCGTGACCCATGGCGATGCCTGCTTGCCGAATATCATGGTGGAAAATGGCCGCTTTTCT
GGATTCATCGACTGTGGCCGGCTGGGTGTGGCGGACCGCTATCAGGACATAGCGTTGGCTACCCGTGATA
TTGCTGAAGAGCTTGGCGGCGAATGGGCTGACCGCTTCCTCGTGCTTTACGGTATCGCCGCTCCCGATTC
GCAGCGCATCGCCTTCTATCGCCTTCTTGACGAGTTCTTCTGAGCGGGACTCTGGGGTTCGAAATGACCG
ACCAAGCGACGCCCAACCTGCCATCACGAGATTTCGATTCCACCGCCGCCTTCTATGAAAGGTTGGGCTT
CGGAATCGTTTTCCGGGACGCCGGCTGGATGATCCTCCAGCGCGGGGATCTCATGCTGGAGTTCTTCGCC
CACCCCAACTTGTTTATTGCAGCTTATAATGGTTACAAATAAAGCAATAGCATCACAAATTTCACAAATA
AAGCATTTTTTTCACTGCATTCTAGTTGTGGTTTGTCCAAACTCATCAATGTATCTTATCATGTCTGTAT
ACCGTCGACCTCTAGCTAGAGCTTGGCGTAATCATGGTCATAGCTGTTTCCTGTGTGAAATTGTTATCCG
CTCACAATTCCACACAACATACGAGCCGGAAGCATAAAGTGTAAAGCCTGGGGTGCCTAATGAGTGAGCT
AACTCACATTAATTGCGTTGCGCTCACTGCCCGCTTTCCAGTCGGGAAACCTGTCGTGCCAGCTGCATTA
ATGA
Features (pLannotate 1.2.2; 20 found; start..end, strand, type, name):
    225..813     -  rep_origin     ori: high-copy-number ColE1/pMB1/pBR322/pUC origin of replication
    984..1844    -  CDS            AmpR: β-lactamase; bla; confers resistance to ampicillin, carbenicillin, and related antibiotics
   1845..1949    -  promoter       AmpR promoter: bla
   2008..2060    -  misc_feature   bom (fragment): basis of mobility region from pBR322
   2215..2594    +  enhancer       CMV enhancer: human cytomegalovirus immediate early enhancer
   2595..2798    +  promoter       CMV promoter: human cytomegalovirus (CMV) immediate early promoter
   2794..2827    +  LTR            5' LTR (truncated) (fragment): truncated 5' long terminal repeat (LTR) from HIV-1
   2843..2861    +  promoter       T7 promoter: promoter for bacteriophage T7 RNA polymerase
   3278..3952    +  CDS            mNeonGreen: mNeonGreen is a basic (constitutively fluorescent) green/yellow fluorescent protein published in 2013, derived from Branchiostoma lanceolatum. It is reported to be a very rapidly-maturing monomer with moderate acid sensitivity.
   3999..4223    +  polyA_signal   bGH poly(A) signal: bovine growth hormone polyadenylation signal
   4227..4248    +  promoter       SV40 promoter (fragment): SV40 enhancer and early promoter
   4269..4697    +  rep_origin     f1 ori (sequence partly withheld): f1 bacteriophage origin of replication; arrow indicates direction of (+) strand synthesis
   4711..5040    +  promoter       SV40 promoter: SV40 enhancer and early promoter
   5107..5898    +  CDS            neo: KKA2_KLEPN - Also known as kan, nptII. Experimental evidence at protein level: Swiss-Prot protein existence level 1. Resistance to kanamycin, neomycin, paromomycin, ribostamycin, butirosin and gentamicin B. From Klebsiella pneumoniae.
   5922..6080    +  CDS            ble (fragment): BLE_KLEPN - Experimental evidence at protein level: Swiss-Prot protein existence level 1. Binding protein with a strong affinity to the bleomycin family of antibiotics. Binds to CL990; an antimitotic-antibiotic compound. From Klebsiella pneumoniae.
   6075..6196    +  polyA_signal   SV40 poly(A) signal: SV40 polyadenylation signal
   6269..6285    -  protein_bind   lac operator: The lac repressor binds to the lac operator to inhibit transcription in E. coli. This inhibition can be relieved by adding lactose or isopropyl-β-D-thiogalactopyranoside (IPTG). lac repressor encoded by lacI
   6293..6323    -  promoter       lac promoter: promoter for the E. coli lac operon
   6338..6359    -  protein_bind   CAP binding site: CAP binding activates transcription in the presence of cAMP. E. coli catabolite activator protein
   6372..42      -  CDS            lacI (fragment) (across the origin): lac repressor; lacI; The lac repressor binds to the lac operator to inhibit transcription in E. coli. This inhibition can be relieved by adding lactose or isopropyl-β-D-thiogalactopyranoside (IPTG).
