[The description below was written by a language model from this plasmid's Addgene catalogue record and pLannotate feature annotations shown in this document.]
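Description:
pcDNA3-luxNeon is a mammalian expression plasmid built on the pcDNA3 backbone, carrying a synthetic insert of about 1 kb that encodes luxNeon, a fusion of the de novo designed luciferase neoLux1.2 with the fluorescent protein mNeonGreen. The fusion acts as a FRET-based bioluminescent probe: energy released by the luciferase reaction is transferred to the adjacent mNeonGreen acceptor, so light is emitted at the fluorescent protein's wavelength, with a recorded emission maximum of 518 nm. In the annotated 6.4 kb sequence, only the mNeonGreen portion is recognised by the automated annotation. The unannotated stretch of roughly 400 bp between the T7 promoter and mNeonGreen presumably holds the designed luciferase, which would place it at the N-terminal end, though the record does not state the domain order explicitly.

Expression is driven by the human cytomegalovirus immediate early enhancer and promoter and terminated by the bovine growth hormone polyadenylation signal. A T7 promoter upstream of the insert allows in vitro transcription and serves as a sequencing primer site. In E. coli the plasmid is maintained through a high-copy ColE1/pUC-type origin with ampicillin resistance from β-lactamase, and an f1 origin is also present. A separate cassette, consisting of the SV40 early promoter, the neomycin phosphotransferase gene and the SV40 poly(A) signal, permits G418 selection of stably transfected mammalian cells. Small annotated fragments such as the HIV-1 LTR, ble and lac elements appear to be backbone remnants or partial matches rather than functional parts. The construct is intended for expressing the probe in mammalian cells, in the context of multiplexed bioluminescence imaging with spectrally distinct de novo luciferase reporters.
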