Addgene plasmid #229947: pcDNA3-luxNeon
Purpose: Mammalian expression of a de novo designed, FRET-based neoLux1.2-mNeonGreen fusion bioluminescent probe (max. Em=518nm)
Depositing lab: Andy Yeh. Depositing organization: University of California, Santa Cruz. Publication: De novo luciferases enable multiplexed bioluminescence imaging. Chen JY-H, Shi Q, Peng X, Habimana JdD, Wang J, Sobolewski W, Yeh AH-W. Chem. 2025 Mar 13;11(3):102346. doi: 10.1016/j.chempr.2024.10.013. Epub 2024 Nov 12. PubMed 40417169.
Backbone
  Vector backbone: pcDNA3
  Backbone manufacturer: Invitrogen
  Backbone size w/o insert (bp): 5372
  Vector type: Mammalian Expression
Growth in bacteria
  Bacterial resistance: Ampicillin, 100 μg/mL
  Growth temperature: 37°C
  Growth strain: DH5alpha
  Copy number: High Copy
Gene/Insert
  Gene/Insert name: luxNeon
  Species: Synthetic
  Insert size (bp): 1050
  Promoter: CMV
  Cloning method: Gibson Cloning
  Sequencing primers: 5′ T7; 3′ BGH Reverse
Terms and licenses: Academic/Nonprofit Terms; Industry Terms: Not Available to Industry
How to cite: pcDNA3-luxNeon was a gift from Andy Yeh (Addgene plasmid # 229947 ; http://n2t.net/addgene:229947 ; RRID:Addgene_229947)
