>Addgene plasmid #229947 | pcDNA3-luxNeon | depositor partial sequence | sequence record 451943 | LuxNeon
ATGACCGACGAGGAGATCGCCGAGTTCGTGAAGGCCTTCTACGAGGCCCTTGACGCTGGAGACGCTGAGA
CAGCTGCTGACCTGCTGTTCGGAGCCGGATGCAAGGAGATTCACCTGTGGGACGGCACCGTGTTCACCAG
CAAGGAAGGCTTCGAGACATGGTTCAAGAAGCTGCAGAGCGCCGTGACCGGCGCCAAGAGAAAGATCGAG
AGCGTGGAGATCAAGGACGGCGAGGCCGTGGTGAAGCTGACCCTGACTGCTACATACAAGGCCACCGGCA
AGAAGTTCGTCGTGGAGCTGGAGCACACCTTCACCTTCGACAGAGAGAGGAACGAGCTGGTCGAGGTGAA
GGTGACCGCCACCCCTCTGAACAGCCTGCCCGCAACACACGAGCTGCACATCTTCGGCAGCATCAACGGC
GTGGACTTCGACATGGTGGGCCAGGGCACTGGAAACCCTAACGACGGCTACGAGGAGCTGAACCTGAAGT
CCACCAAGGGGGACCTTCAGTTCAGCCCCTGGATCCTGGTGCCCCACATCGGATACGGCTTCCACCAGTA
CCTGCCCTACCCTGACGGCATGAGCCCCTTCCAAGCCGCTATGGTTGACGGAAGCGGCTACCAGGTGCAC
AGAACCATGCAGTTCGAGGACGGCGCTAGCCTGACCGTGAACTACAGATACACTTACGAGGGCAGCCACA
TCAAAGGCGAGGCCCAGGTGAAGGGCACAGGATTCCCTGCTGACGGACCTGTGATGACCAACAGCCTCAC
CGCCGCTGACTGGTGTAGAAGCAAGAAGACCTACCCCAACGACAAGACCATCATCAGCACCTTCAAGTGG
AGCTACACCACCGGCAACGGCAAGAGATACAGAAGCACCGCCAGAACAACCTACACCTTCGCCAAGCCTA
TGGCCGCCAACTACCTCAAGAACCAGCCCATGTACGTGTTCAGAAAGACCGAGCTCAAGCACAGCAAGAC
AGAGCTTAACTTCAAGGAGTGGCAGAAGGCCTTCACCGACGTGATGGGCATGGATGAGCTGTACAAGTAA
